>Addgene plasmid #133599 | pMM755 | depositor full sequence | sequence record 256688 | pMM755 sequence 2103 bps
TCGGTCTCCAACGATGTGCTTCAGTATTACATTTTTTGCCTTCAACGCCTTGATTGTTCTATTTTTGCTA
ATAATAAATCTATTTCATCGGACTAAAAGTCCATTAGTTGTAAGCGGATTTAGCTCAGTTGGGAGAGCGC
CAGACTGAAGAAAAACTTCGGTCAAGTCATCTGGAGGTCCTGTGTTCGATCCACAGAATTCGCAGATGGC
CGGCATGGTCCCAGCCTCCTCGCTGGCGCCGGCTGGGCAACACCTTCGGGTGGCGAATGGGACTTTATAT
AATGAATACACATGGGTTTTAGAGCTAGAAATAGCAAGTTAAAATAAGGCTAGTCCGTTATCAACTTGAA
AAAGTGGCACCGAGTCGGTGCTTTTTTTATTTTTTGTCACTATTGTTATGTAAAATGCCACCTCTGACAG
TATGGAACGCAAACTTCTGTCTAGTGGATAGCTGTGAGACCAGACCAATAAAAAACGCCCGGCGGCAACC
GAGCGTTCTGAACAAATCCAGATGGAGTTCTGAGGTCATTACTGGATCTATCAACAGGAGTCCAAGCGAG
CTCGATATCAAATTACGCCCCGCCCTGCCACTCATCGCAGTACTGTTGTAATTCATTAAGCATTCTGCCG
ACATGGAAGCCATCACAAACGGCATGATGAACCTGAATCGCCAGCGGCATCAGCACCTTGTCGCCTTGCG
TATAATATTTGCCCATGGTGAAAACGGGGGCGAAGAAGTTGTCCATATTGGCCACGTTTAAATCAAAACT
GGTGAAACTCACCCAGGGATTGGCTGAAACGAAAAACATATTCTCAATAAACCCTTTAGGGAAATAGGCC
AGGTTTTCACCGTAACACGCCACATCTTGCGAATATATGTGTAGAAACTGCCGGAAATCGTCGTGGTATT
CACTCCAGAGCGATGAAAACGTTTCAGTTTGCTCATGGAAAACGGTGTAACAAGGGTGAACACTATCCCA
TATCACCAGCTCACCGTCTTTCATTGCCATACGAAATTCCGGATGAGCATTCATCAGGCGGGCAAGAATG
TGAATAAAGGCCGGATAAAACTTGTGCTTATTTTTCTTTACGGTCTTTAAAAAGGCCGTAATATCCAGCT
GAACGGTCTGGTTATAGGTACATTGAGCAACTGACTGAAATGCCTCAAAATGTTCTTTACGATGCCATTG
GGATATATCAACGGTGGTATATCCAGTGATTTTTTTCTCCATTTTAGCTTCCTTAGCTCCTGAAAATCTC
GATAACTCAAAAAATACGCCCGGTAGTGATCTTATTTCATTATGGTGAAAGTTGGAACCTCTTACGTGCC
CGATCAATCATGACCAAAATCCCTTAACGTGAGTTTTCGTTCCACTGAGCGTCAGACCCCGTAGAAAAGA
TCAAAGGATCTTCTTGAGATCCTTTTTTTCTGCGCGTAATCTGCTGCTTGCAAACAAAAAAACCACCGCT
ACCAGCGGTGGTTTGTTTGCCGGATCAAGAGCTACCAACTCTTTTTCCGAAGGTAACTGGCTTCAGCAGA
GCGCAGATACCAAATACTGTTCTTCTAGTGTAGCCGTAGTTAGGCCACCACTTCAAGAACTCTGTAGCAC
CGCCTACATACCTCGCTCTGCTAATCCTGTTACCAGTGGCTGCTGCCAGTGGCGATAAGTCGTGTCTTAC
CGGGTTGGACTCAAGACGATAGTTACCGGATAAGGCGCAGCGGTCGGGCTGAACGGGGGGTTCGTGCACA
CAGCCCAGCTTGGAGCGAACGACCTACACCGAACTGAGATACCTACAGCGTGAGCTATGAGAAAGCGCCA
CGCTTCCCGAAGGGAGAAAGGCGGACAGGTATCCGGTAAGCGGCAGGGTCGGAACAGGAGAGCGCACGAG
GGAGCTTCCAGGGGGAAACGCCTGGTATCTTTATAGTCCTGTCGGGTTTCGCCACCTCTGACTTGAGCGT
CGATTTTTGTGATGCTCGTCAGGGGGGCGGAGCCTATGGAAAAACGCCAGCAACGCGGCCTTTTTACGGT
TCCTGGCCTTTTGCTGGCCTTTTGCTCACATGTTCTTTCCTGCGTTATCCCCTGATTCTGTGGATAACCG
TAG
Features (pLannotate 1.2.2; 6 found; start..end, strand, type, name):
    113..203     +  ncRNA          tRNA: Accession: RF00005 - tRNA
    296..371     +  misc_RNA       gRNA scaffold: guide RNA scaffold for the Streptococcus pyogenes CRISPR/Cas9 system
    468..502     -  terminator     lambda t0 terminator: minimal transcription terminator from phage lambda (Scholtissek and Grosse, 1987)
    576..1232    -  CDS            cat: CAT_ECOLX - Experimental evidence at protein level: Swiss-Prot protein existence level 1. This enzyme is an effector of chloramphenicol resistance in bacteria. From Escherichia coli. This protein is used as a marker in many commonly used cloning vectors, such as pACYC184.
   1233..1330    -  promoter       cat promoter: promoter of the E. coli cat gene encoding chloramphenicol acetyltransferase
   1414..2002    +  rep_origin     ori: high-copy-number ColE1/pMB1/pBR322/pUC origin of replication
