>Addgene plasmid #133599 | pMM755 | addgene full sequence | sequence record 267038 | Addgene NGS Result
TCGGTCTCCAACGATGTGCTTCAGTATTACATTTTTTGCCTTCAACGCCTTGATTGTTCTATTTTTGCTA
ATAATAAATCTATTTCATCGGACTAAAAGTCCATTAGTTGTAAGCGGATTTAGCTCAGTTGGGAGAGCGC
CAGACTGAAGAAAAACTTCGGTCAAGTCATCTGGAGGTCCTGTGTTCGATCCACAGAATTCGCAGATGGC
CGGCATGGTCCCAGCCTCCTCGCTGGCGCCGGCTGGGCAACACCTTCGGGTGGCGAATGGGACTTTTATA
TAATGAATACACATGGGTTTTAGAGCTAGAAATAGCAAGTTAAAATAAGGCTAGTCCGTTATCAACTTGA
AAAAGTGGCACCGAGTCGGTGCTTTTTTTATTTTTTGTCACTATTGTTATGTAAAATGCCACCTCTGACA
GTATGGAACGCAAACTTCTGTCTAGTGGATAGCTGTGAGACCAGACCAATAAAAAACGCCCGGCGGCAAC
CGAGCGTTCTGAACAAATCCAGATGGAGTTCTGAGGTCATTACTGGATCTATCAACAGGAGTCCAAGCGA
GCTCGATATCAAATTACGCCCCGCCCTGCCACTCATCGCAGTACTGTTGTAATTCATTAAGCATTCTGCC
GACATGGAAGCCATCACAAACGGCATGATGAACCTGAATCGCCAGCGGCATCAGCACCTTGTCGCCTTGC
GTATAATATTTGCCCATGGTGAAAACGGGGGCGAAGAAGTTGTCCATATTGGCCACGTTTAAATCAAAAC
TGGTGAAACTCACCCAGGGATTGGCTGAAACGAAAAACATATTCTCAATAAACCCTTTAGGGAAATAGGC
CAGGTTTTCACCGTAACACGCCACATCTTGCGAATATATGTGTAGAAACTGCCGGAAATCGTCGTGGTAT
TCACTCCAGAGCGATGAAAACGTTTCAGTTTGCTCATGGAAAACGGTGTAACAAGGGTGAACACTATCCC
ATATCACCAGCTCACCGTCTTTCATTGCCATACGAAATTCCGGATGAGCATTCATCAGGCGGGCAAGAAT
GTGAATAAAGGCCGGATAAAACTTGTGCTTATTTTTCTTTACGGTCTTTAAAAAGGCCGTAATATCCAGC
TGAACGGTCTGGTTATAGGTACATTGAGCAACTGACTGAAATGCCTCAAAATGTTCTTTACGATGCCATT
GGGATATATCAACGGTGGTATATCCAGTGATTTTTTTCTCCATTTTAGCTTCCTTAGCTCCTGAAAATCT
CGATAACTCAAAAAATACGCCCGGTAGTGATCTTATTTCATTATGGTGAAAGTTGGAACCTCTTACGTGC
CCGATCAATCATGACCAAAATCCCTTAACGTGAGTTTTCGTTCCACTGAGCGTCAGACCCCGTAGAAAAG
ATCAAAGGATCTTCTTGAGATCCTTTTTTTCTGCGCGTAATCTGCTGCTTGCAAACAAAAAAACCACCGC
TACCAGCGGTGGTTTGTTTGCCGGATCAAGAGCTACCAACTCTTTTTCCGAAGGTAACTGGCTTCAGCAG
AGCGCAGATACCAAATACTGTTCTTCTAGTGTAGCCGTAGTTAGGCCACCACTTCAAGAACTCTGTAGCA
CCGCCTACATACCTCGCTCTGCTAATCCTGTTACCAGTGGCTGCTGCCAGTGGCGATAAGTCGTGTCTTA
CCGGGTTGGACTCAAGACGATAGTTACCGGATAAGGCGCAGCGGTCGGGCTGAACGGGGGGTTCGTGCAC
ACAGCCCAGCTTGGAGCGAACGACCTACACCGAACTGAGATACCTACAGCGTGAGCTATGAGAAAGCGCC
ACGCTTCCCGAAGGGAGAAAGGCGGACAGGTATCCGGTAAGCGGCAGGGTCGGAACAGGAGAGCGCACGA
GGGAGCTTCCAGGGGGAAACGCCTGGTATCTTTATAGTCCTGTCGGGTTTCGCCACCTCTGACTTGAGCG
TCGATTTTTGTGATGCTCGTCAGGGGGGCGGAGCCTATGGAAAAACGCCAGCAACGCGGCCTTTTTACGG
TTCCTGGCCTTTTGCTGGCCTTTTGCTCACATGTTCTTTCCTGCGTTATCCCCTGATTCTGTGGATAACC
GTAG
Features (pLannotate 1.2.2; 6 found; start..end, strand, type, name):
    113..203     +  ncRNA          tRNA: Accession: RF00005 - tRNA
    297..372     +  misc_RNA       gRNA scaffold: guide RNA scaffold for the Streptococcus pyogenes CRISPR/Cas9 system
    469..503     -  terminator     lambda t0 terminator: minimal transcription terminator from phage lambda (Scholtissek and Grosse, 1987)
    577..1233    -  CDS            cat: CAT_ECOLX - Experimental evidence at protein level: Swiss-Prot protein existence level 1. This enzyme is an effector of chloramphenicol resistance in bacteria. From Escherichia coli. This protein is used as a marker in many commonly used cloning vectors, such as pACYC184.
   1234..1331    -  promoter       cat promoter: promoter of the E. coli cat gene encoding chloramphenicol acetyltransferase
   1415..2003    +  rep_origin     ori: high-copy-number ColE1/pMB1/pBR322/pUC origin of replication
