[The description below was written by a language model from this plasmid's Addgene catalogue record and pLannotate feature annotations shown in this document.]
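Description:
pMM755 is a small (about 2.1 kb) synthetic-biology part plasmid built on the pYTK050 backbone, carrying a single-guide RNA expression unit directed at the budding yeast gene ERG11. It is catalogued as a "Part 234" plasmid, meaning that the insert spans the promoter, coding-region and terminator positions of a modular hierarchical assembly scheme, so the whole sgRNA cassette can be moved as one unit into a higher-order yeast expression vector. The plasmid itself has no annotated yeast origin or yeast selectable marker. It is a bacterial storage and donor vector, maintained in E. coli through a high-copy ColE1/pUC-type origin and selected with chloramphenicol via the cat gene, which is driven by its native promoter. A lambda t0 terminator lies between the cat gene and the insert.

The annotated payload consists of a tRNA element followed, roughly 90 nt downstream, by the Streptococcus pyogenes Cas9 guide RNA scaffold. A tRNA placed upstream of a guide typically supplies internal RNA polymerase III promoter activity and a processing signal. The gap between the two features presumably holds the ERG11-targeting spacer and any additional processing sequence, but these are not annotated, and neither is the terminator of the sgRNA unit. The cloning sites used are recorded as unknown. The sequencing-derived and depositor sequences give the same feature map and differ by one nucleotide in length, located between the tRNA and the scaffold. The associated work concerns optogenetic repressors of yeast gene expression based on light-controlled nuclear localization. The record does not state which Cas9-type protein the guide is paired with.
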