Addgene plasmid #133599: pMM755
Purpose: Part Plasmid for ERG11 sgRNA, Part 234(promoter,coding region, terminator)
Depositing lab: Megan McClean. Depositing organization: University of Wisconsin, Madison. Publication: Optogenetic Repressors of Gene Expression in Yeasts Using Light-Controlled Nuclear Localization. Geller SH, Antwi EB, Di Ventura B, McClean MN. Cell Mol Bioeng. 2019 Sep 24;12(5):511-528. doi: 10.1007/s12195-019-00598-9. eCollection 2019 Oct. PubMed 31719930.
Backbone
  Vector backbone: pYTK050
  Vector type: Synthetic Biology
Growth in bacteria
  Bacterial resistance: Chloramphenicol, 25 μg/mL
  Growth temperature: 37°C
  Growth strain: DH5alpha
  Copy number: High Copy
Gene/Insert
  Gene/Insert name: sgERG11
  Species: S. cerevisiae (budding yeast)
  Cloning method: Restriction Enzyme; 5′ cloning site Unknown (unknown if destroyed); 3′ cloning site Unknown (unknown if destroyed)
Terms and licenses: Academic/Nonprofit Terms; Industry Terms: Not Available to Industry
How to cite: pMM755 was a gift from Megan McClean (Addgene plasmid # 133599 ; http://n2t.net/addgene:133599 ; RRID:Addgene_133599)
